Addgene plasmid #187279: GFP-Rock1-GBD (840-110 aa) in pEGFPN1
Purpose: Express EGFP-Rock1 GTPase-binding domain
Depositing lab: Alpha Yap. Depositing organization: University of Queensland, Institute for Molecular Bioscience. Publication: Anillin Promotes Cell Contractility by Cyclic Resetting of RhoA Residence Kinetics. Budnar S, Husain KB, Gomez GA, Naghibosadat M, Varma A, Verma S, Hamilton NA, Morris RG, Yap AS. Dev Cell. 2019 Jun 17;49(6):894-906.e12. doi: 10.1016/j.devcel.2019.04.031. Epub 2019 May 16. PubMed 31105010.
Backbone
  Vector backbone: pEGFP-C1
  Backbone manufacturer: Clontech
  Backbone size w/o insert (bp): 4693
  Vector type: Mammalian Expression
  Selectable markers: Neomycin (select with G418)
Growth in bacteria
  Bacterial resistance: Kanamycin, 50 μg/mL
  Growth temperature: 37°C
  Growth strain: DH5alpha
  Copy number: High Copy
Gene/Insert
  Gene/Insert name: Rock1
  Species: M. musculus (mouse)
  Insert size (bp): 388
  Mutation: GBD (84-110aa)
  Entrez Gene: Rock1 (a.k.a. 1110055K06Rik, Rock-I)
  Promoter: CMV
  Tag / fusion protein: EGFP (N terminal on insert)
  Cloning method: Restriction Enzyme; 5′ cloning site Xho1 (not destroyed); 3′ cloning site BamH1 (not destroyed)
  Sequencing primers: 5′ EGFP, forward primer; 3′ SV40pA-R
Resource information
  A portion of this plasmid was derived from a plasmid made by: Plasmid made by Srikanth Budnar
Terms and licenses: Academic/Nonprofit Terms; Industry Terms: Not Available to Industry
How to cite: GFP-Rock1-GBD (840-110 aa) in pEGFPN1 was a gift from Alpha Yap (Addgene plasmid # 187279 ; http://n2t.net/addgene:187279 ; RRID:Addgene_187279)
