[The description below was written by a language model from this plasmid's Addgene catalogue record and pLannotate feature annotations shown in this document.]
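Description:
GFP-Rock1-GBD is a mammalian expression plasmid that produces the GTPase-binding domain (GBD) of mouse Rock1 fused to the C-terminus of EGFP. The plasmid name refers to pEGFPN1, but the backbone field lists Clontech's pEGFP-C1. The feature map agrees with the C1 layout: the EGFP coding sequence comes first, followed by a short remnant of the multiple cloning site and then a roughly 385 bp ROCK1 fragment cloned between XhoI and BamHI sites. The residue boundaries of the fragment are recorded inconsistently ("840-110 aa" in the name, "84-110aa" in the mutation field). Neither range matches an insert of about 388 bp, so the exact coordinates cannot be taken from the record. The annotation tool matched the insert to bovine ROCK1 by homology, while the catalogue states the species as mouse.

Expression of the fusion is driven by the human CMV immediate-early enhancer and promoter and terminated by the SV40 polyadenylation signal. A single NeoR/KanR cassette (Tn5 aminoglycoside phosphotransferase) sits behind tandem bacterial (bla) and SV40 early promoters and ends in the HSV TK poly(A) signal. This arrangement gives kanamycin resistance in E. coli and G418 selection in mammalian cells. The plasmid replicates at high copy from a pUC-type ColE1 origin, and an f1 origin is also present. The short large T antigen, ble and bGH poly(A) hits are small fragments and are probably backbone remnants rather than functional elements.

The stated purpose is simply to express the EGFP-tagged Rock1 GTPase-binding domain. The associated publication concerns RhoA residence kinetics and cell contractility, which would fit use of the fluorescent domain to study RhoA–effector interaction in live cells, although the record does not describe the specific application.
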