Features (pLannotate 1.2.2; 15 found; start..end, strand, type, name):
     70..373     +  enhancer       CMV enhancer: human cytomegalovirus immediate early enhancer
    374..577     +  promoter       CMV promoter: human cytomegalovirus (CMV) immediate early promoter
    622..1338    +  CDS            EGFP: EGFP is a basic (constitutively fluorescent) green fluorescent protein published in 1996, derived from Aequorea victoria. It is reported to be a rapidly-maturing weak dimer with moderate acid sensitivity.
   1339..1361    +  misc_feature   MCS (fragment): multiple cloning site
   1360..1743    +  CDS            ROCK1 (fragment): ROCK1_BOVIN - Experimental evidence at protein level: Swiss-Prot protein existence level 1. Protein kinase which is a key regulator of the actin cytoskeleton and cell polarity (PubMed:9099667, PubMed:9353125). Involved in regulation of smooth muscle contraction, actin cytoskeleton organization, stress fiber and focal adhesion formation, neurite retraction, cell adhesion and motility via phosphorylation of DAPK3, GFAP, LIMK1, LIMK2, MYL9/MLC2, TPPP, PFN1 and PPP1R12A (PubMed:9099667, PubMed:9353125). Phosphorylates FHOD1 and acts synergistically with it to promote SRC-dependent non-apoptotic pl
   1772..1856    +  CDS            large T antigen (fragment): large T antigen from SV40 (simian virus 40)
   1879..2000    +  polyA_signal   SV40 poly(A) signal: SV40 polyadenylation signal
   2034..2462    -  rep_origin     f1 ori (sequence partly withheld): f1 bacteriophage origin of replication; arrow indicates direction of (+) strand synthesis
   2489..2593    +  promoter       AmpR promoter: bla
   2595..2952    +  promoter       SV40 promoter: SV40 enhancer and early promoter
   2987..3781    +  CDS            NeoR/KanR: aminoglycoside phosphotransferase from Tn5; aph(3')-II (or nptII); confers resistance to neomycin, kanamycin, and G418 (Geneticin®)
   3802..3954    +  CDS            ble (fragment): BLE_KLEPN - Experimental evidence at protein level: Swiss-Prot protein existence level 1. Binding protein with a strong affinity to the bleomycin family of antibiotics. Binds to CL990; an antimitotic-antibiotic compound. From Klebsiella pneumoniae.
   4013..4060    +  polyA_signal   HSV TK poly(A) signal: herpes simplex virus thymidine kinase polyadenylation signal (Cole and Stacy, 1985)
   4151..4167    -  polyA_signal   bGH poly(A) signal (fragment): bovine growth hormone polyadenylation signal
   4389..4977    +  rep_origin     ori: high-copy-number ColE1/pMB1/pBR322/pUC origin of replication
>Addgene plasmid #187279 | GFP-Rock1-GBD (840-110 aa) in pEGFPN1 | addgene full sequence | sequence record 372738 | Addgene NGS Result
GCCATGCATTAGTTATTAATAGTAATCAATTACGGGGTCATTAGTTCATAGCCCATATATGGAGTTCCGC
GTTACATAACTTACGGTAAATGGCCCGCCTGGCTGACCGCCCAACGACCCCCGCCCATTGACGTCAATAA
TGACGTATGTTCCCATAGTAACGCCAATAGGGACTTTCCATTGACGTCAATGGGTGGAGTATTTACGGTA
AACTGCCCACTTGGCAGTACATCAAGTGTATCATATGCCAAGTACGCCCCCTATTGACGTCAATGACGGT
AAATGGCCCGCCTGGCATTATGCCCAGTACATGACCTTATGGGACTTTCCTACTTGGCAGTACATCTACG
TATTAGTCATCGCTATTACCATGGTGATGCGGTTTTGGCAGTACATCAATGGGCGTGGATAGCGGTTTGA
CTCACGGGGATTTCCAAGTCTCCACCCCATTGACGTCAATGGGAGTTTGTTTTGGCACCAAAATCAACGG
GACTTTCCAAAATGTCGTAACAACTCCGCCCCATTGACGCAAATGGGCGGTAGGCGTGTACGGTGGGAGG
TCTATATAAGCAGAGCTGGTTTAGTGAACCGTCAGATCCGCTAGCGCTACCGGTCGCCACCATGGTGAGC
AAGGGCGAGGAGCTGTTCACCGGGGTGGTGCCCATCCTGGTCGAGCTGGACGGCGACGTAAACGGCCACA
AGTTCAGCGTGTCCGGCGAGGGCGAGGGCGATGCCACCTACGGCAAGCTGACCCTGAAGTTCATCTGCAC
CACCGGCAAGCTGCCCGTGCCCTGGCCCACCCTCGTGACCACCCTGACCTACGGCGTGCAGTGCTTCAGC
CGCTACCCCGACCACATGAAGCAGCACGACTTCTTCAAGTCCGCCATGCCCGAAGGCTACGTCCAGGAGC
GCACCATCTTCTTCAAGGACGACGGCAACTACAAGACCCGCGCCGAGGTGAAGTTCGAGGGCGACACCCT
GGTGAACCGCATCGAGCTGAAGGGCATCGACTTCAAGGAGGACGGCAACATCCTGGGGCACAAGCTGGAG
TACAACTACAACAGCCACAACGTCTATATCATGGCCGACAAGCAGAAGAACGGCATCAAGGTGAACTTCA
AGATCCGCCACAACATCGAGGACGGCAGCGTGCAGCTCGCCGACCACTACCAGCAGAACACCCCCATCGG
CGACGGCCCCGTGCTGCTGCCCGACAACCACTACCTGAGCACCCAGTCCGCCCTGAGCAAAGACCCCAAC
GAGAAGCGCGATCACATGGTCCTGCTGGAGTTCGTGACCGCCGCCGGGATCACTCTCGGCATGGACGAGC
TGTACAAGTCCGGACTCAGATCTCGAGCTCAGCTGGCGCGAGGGATTCTGGAAGAACAGTATTTTGAGTT
GACTCAGGAAAGCAAGAAAGCTGCTTCAAGAAATAGACAAGAGATTACAGATAAAGATCATACTGTTAGT
CGGCTTGAAGAAACAAACAGTGTGCTAACCAAAGATATTGAAATGCTAAGAAAAGAAAATGAAGAGCTAA
ATGAAAGAATGAGGACAGCAGAAGAAGAATATAAATTGAAGAAGGAGGAAGAAATAAATAATCTTAAGGC
TGCTTTTGAAAAGAATATCAGTACCGAACGGACCCTTAAAACACAGGCTGTTAACAAGTTGGCAGAAATA
ATGAATCGCAAAGATTTTAAAATTGATCGAAAGAAAGCTAATACACAAGATTTAAGAAAAAAAGAATAGG
GATCCACCGGATCTAGATAACTGATCATAATCAGCCATACCACATTTGTAGAGGTTTTACTTGCTTTAAA
AAACCTCCCACACCTCCCCCTGAACCTGAAACATAAAATGAATGCAATTGTTGTTGTTAACTTGTTTATT
GCAGCTTATAATGGTTACAAATAAAGCAATAGCATCACAAATTTCACAAATAAAGCATTTTTTTCACTGC
ATTCTAGTTGTGGTTTGTCCAAACTCATCAATGTATCTTAACGCGTAAATTGTAAGCGTTAATATTTTGT
TAAAATTCGCGTTAAATTTTTGTTAAATCAGCTCATTTTTTAACCAATAGGCCGAAATCGGCAAAATCCC
TTATAAATCAAAAGAATAGACCGAGATAGGGT
[37 nt withheld, positions 2133-2169]
AAAGAACGTGGACTCCAACGTCAAAGG
[49 nt withheld, positions 2197-2245]
T
[91 nt withheld, positions 2247-2337]
G
[124 nt withheld, positions 2339-2462]
CAGGTGGCACTTTTCGGGGAAATGTGCGCGGAACCCCTATTTGTTTATTTTTCTAAATACATTCAAATAT
GTATCCGCTCATGAGACAATAACCCTGATAAATGCTTCAATAATATTGAAAAAGGAAGAGTCCTGAGGCG
GAAAGAACCAGCTGTGGAATGTGTGTCAGTTAGGGTGTGGAAAGTCCCCAGGCTCCCCAGCAGGCAGAAG
TATGCAAAGCATGCATCTCAATTAGTCAGCAACCAGGTGTGGAAAGTCCCCAGGCTCCCCAGCAGGCAGA
AGTATGCAAAGCATGCATCTCAATTAGTCAGCAACCATAGTCCCGCCCCTAACTCCGCCCATCCCGCCCC
TAACTCCGCCCAGTTCCGCCCATTCTCCGCCCCATGGCTGACTAATTTTTTTTATTTATGCAGAGGCCGA
GGCCGCCTCGGCCTCTGAGCTATTCCAGAAGTAGTGAGGAGGCTTTTTTGGAGGCCTAGGCTTTTGCAAA
GATCGATCAAGAGACAGGATGAGGATCGTTTCGCATGATTGAACAAGATGGATTGCACGCAGGTTCTCCG
GCCGCTTGGGTGGAGAGGCTATTCGGCTATGACTGGGCACAACAGACAATCGGCTGCTCTGATGCCGCCG
TGTTCCGGCTGTCAGCGCAGGGGCGCCCGGTTCTTTTTGTCAAGACCGACCTGTCCGGTGCCCTGAATGA
ACTGCAAGACGAGGCAGCGCGGCTATCGTGGCTGGCCACGACGGGCGTTCCTTGCGCAGCTGTGCTCGAC
GTTGTCACTGAAGCGGGAAGGGACTGGCTGCTATTGGGCGAAGTGCCGGGGCAGGATCTCCTGTCATCTC
ACCTTGCTCCTGCCGAGAAAGTATCCATCATGGCTGATGCAATGCGGCGGCTGCATACGCTTGATCCGGC
TACCTGCCCATTCGACCACCAAGCGAAACATCGCATCGAGCGAGCACGTACTCGGATGGAAGCCGGTCTT
GTCGATCAGGATGATCTGGACGAAGAGCATCAGGGGCTCGCGCCAGCCGAACTGTTCGCCAGGCTCAAGG
CGAGCATGCCCGACGGCGAGGATCTCGTCGTGACCCATGGCGATGCCTGCTTGCCGAATATCATGGTGGA
AAATGGCCGCTTTTCTGGATTCATCGACTGTGGCCGGCTGGGTGTGGCGGACCGCTATCAGGACATAGCG
TTGGCTACCCGTGATATTGCTGAAGAGCTTGGCGGCGAATGGGCTGACCGCTTCCTCGTGCTTTACGGTA
TCGCCGCTCCCGATTCGCAGCGCATCGCCTTCTATCGCCTTCTTGACGAGTTCTTCTGAGCGGGACTCTG
GGGTTCGAAATGACCGACCAAGCGACGCCCAACCTGCCATCACGAGATTTCGATTCCACCGCCGCCTTCT
ATGAAAGGTTGGGCTTCGGAATCGTTTTCCGGGACGCCGGCTGGATGATCCTCCAGCGCGGGGATCTCAT
GCTGGAGTTCTTCGCCCACCCTAGGGGGAGGCTAACTGAAACACGGAAGGAGACAATACCGGAAGGAACC
CGCGCTATGACGGCAATAAAAAGACAGAATAAAACGCACGGTGTTGGGTCGTTTGTTCATAAACGCGGGG
TTCGGTCCCAGGGCTGGCACTCTGTCGATACCCCACCGAGACCCCATTGGGGCCAATACGCCCGCGTTTC
TTCCTTTTCCCCACCCCACCCCCCAAGTTCGGGTGAAGGCCCAGGGCTCGCAGCCAACGTCGGGGCGGCA
GGCCCTGCCATAGCCTCAGGTTACTCATATATACTTTAGATTGATTTAAAACTTCATTTTTAATTTAAAA
GGATCTAGGTGAAGATCCTTTTTGATAATCTCATGACCAAAATCCCTTAACGTGAGTTTTCGTTCCACTG
AGCGTCAGACCCCGTAGAAAAGATCAAAGGATCTTCTTGAGATCCTTTTTTTCTGCGCGTAATCTGCTGC
TTGCAAACAAAAAAACCACCGCTACCAGCGGTGGTTTGTTTGCCGGATCAAGAGCTACCAACTCTTTTTC
CGAAGGTAACTGGCTTCAGCAGAGCGCAGATACCAAATACTGTTCTTCTAGTGTAGCCGTAGTTAGGCCA
CCACTTCAAGAACTCTGTAGCACCGCCTACATACCTCGCTCTGCTAATCCTGTTACCAGTGGCTGCTGCC
AGTGGCGATAAGTCGTGTCTTACCGGGTTGGACTCAAGACGATAGTTACCGGATAAGGCGCAGCGGTCGG
GCTGAACGGGGGGTTCGTGCACACAGCCCAGCTTGGAGCGAACGACCTACACCGAACTGAGATACCTACA
GCGTGAGCTATGAGAAAGCGCCACGCTTCCCGAAGGGAGAAAGGCGGACAGGTATCCGGTAAGCGGCAGG
GTCGGAACAGGAGAGCGCACGAGGGAGCTTCCAGGGGGAAACGCCTGGTATCTTTATAGTCCTGTCGGGT
TTCGCCACCTCTGACTTGAGCGTCGATTTTTGTGATGCTCGTCAGGGGGGCGGAGCCTATGGAAAAACGC
CAGCAACGCGGCCTTTTTACGGTTCCTGGCCTTTTGCTGGCCTTTTGCTCACATGTTCTTTCCTGCGTTA
TCCCCTGATTCTGTGGATAACCGTATTACC
